>Addgene plasmid #224017 | AiP12944 - pAAV-AiE0667m-minBG-SYFP2-WPRE3-BGHpA (Alias: CN2944) | addgene full sequence | sequence record 449781 | Addgene NGS Result
CCTGCAGGCAGCTGCGCGCTCGCTCGCTCACTGAGGCCGCCCGGGCAAAGCCCGGGCGTCGGGCGACCTT
TGGTCGCCCGGCCTCAGTGAGCGAGCGAGCGCGCAGAGAGGGAGTGGCCAACTCCATCACTAGGGGTTCC
TGCGGCCGCACGCGTTCCATCTTTCTGACTTTAGGGCCATTTTTAGAATGGCCTTTGTTACCCCAAGATT
ACATAAATATTCACCCAAACTTCCTCCAGTACTTTTATGGTTTCCTTCACAGGATTTAATTCTTAAATCC
ATCTGGAATGTATTTCTGAAAAAAAAAAAAAAAGTAAAATAGTGCCAGCTATTTTGCTTCAGAGCCAATG
TTTCCTAAGTTGAAAACTTTAGCTATATTCAGTTGTGTGATGTCATTAAAGATAATAAGATTTGGGACCA
GATTCTGAGTTCAGTTGCACTCTCTGTATAGGGTATAGAAAATCATTCAACTTTCTGAGAAATGTGCAGA
GAGCTCGGGCTGGGCATAAAAGTCAGGGCAGAGCCATCTATTGCTTACATTTGCTTCTGGGATCCAGATC
TTTCGAAGCTAGCGCTACCGGTCGCCACCATGGTGAGCAAGGGCGAGGAGCTGTTCACCGGGGTGGTGCC
CATCCTGGTCGAGCTGGACGGCGACGTAAACGGCCACAAGTTCAGCGTGTCCGGCGAGGGCGAGGGCGAT
GCCACCTACGGCAAGCTGACCCTGAAGCTGATCTGCACCACCGGCAAGCTGCCCGTGCCCTGGCCCACCC
TCGTGACCACCCTGGGCTACGGCGTGCAGTGCTTCGCCCGCTACCCCGACCACATGAAGCAGCACGACTT
CTTCAAGTCCGCCATGCCCGAAGGCTACGTCCAGGAGCGCACCATCTTCTTCAAGGACGACGGCAACTAC
AAGACCCGCGCCGAGGTGAAGTTCGAGGGCGACACCCTGGTGAACCGCATCGAGCTGAAGGGCATCGACT
TCAAGGAGGACGGCAACATCCTGGGGCACAAGCTGGAGTACAACTACAACAGCCACAACGTCTATATCAC
CGCCGACAAGCAGAAGAACGGCATCAAGGCCAACTTCAAGATCCGCCACAACATCGAGGACGGCGGCGTG
CAGCTCGCCGACCACTACCAGCAGAACACCCCCATCGGCGACGGCCCCGTGCTGCTGCCCGACAACCACT
ACCTGAGCTACCAGTCCAAGCTGAGCAAAGACCCCAACGAGAAGCGCGATCACATGGTCCTGCTGGAGTT
CGTGACCGCCGCCGGGATCACTCTCGGCATGGACGAGCTGTACAAGTAAGTCGACGGCGCGCCGCGGCCG
CGAATTCGATATCATAATCAACCTCTGGATTACAAAATTTGTGAAAGATTGACTGGTATTCTTAACTATG
TTGCTCCTTTTACGCTATGTGGATACGCTGCTTTAATGCCTTTGTATCATGCTATTGCTTCCCGTATGGC
TTTCATTTTCTCCTCCTTGTATAAATCCTGGTTAGTTCTTGCCACGGCGGAACTCATCGCCGCCTGCCTT
GCCCGCTGCTGGACAGGGGCTCGGCTGTTGGGCACTGACAATTCCGTGGCTCGAGAGATCTTCGACTGTG
CCTTCTAGTTGCCAGCCATCTGTTGTTTGCCCCTCCCCCGTGCCTTCCTTGACCCTGGAAGGTGCCACTC
CCACTGTCCTTTCCTAATAAAATGAGGAAATTGCATCGCATTGTCTGAGTAGGTGTCATTCTATTCTGGG
GGGTGGGGTGGGGCAGGACAGCAAGGGGGAGGATTGGGAAGACAATAGCAGGCATGAGATCTCACGTGCG
GACCGAGCGGCCGCAGGAACCCCTAGTGATGGAGTTGGCCACTCCCTCTCTGCGCGCTCGCTCGCTCACT
GAGGCCGGGCGACCAAAGGTCGCCCGACGCCCGGGCTTTGCCCGGGCGGCCTCAGTGAGCGAGCGAGCGC
GCAGCTGCCTGCAGGGGCGCCTGATGCGGTATTTTCTCCTTACGCATCTGTGCGGTATTTCACACCGCAT
A
[142 nt withheld, positions 2032-2173]
C
[141 nt withheld, positions 2175-2315]
CCTTTGACGTTGGAGTCCACGTTCTTT
[37 nt withheld, positions 2343-2379]
ACCCTATCTCGGGCTATTCTTTTGATTTATAAGGGATTTTGCCGATTTCGGCCTATTGGTTAAAAAATGA
GCTGATTTAACAAAAATTTAACGCGAATTTTAACAAAATATTAACGTTTACAATTTTATGGTGCACTCTC
AGTACAATCTGCTCTGATGCCGCATAGTTAAGCCAGCCCCGACACCCGCCAACACCCGCTGACGCGCCCT
GACGGGCTTGTCTGCTCCCGGCATCCGCTTACAGACAAGCTGTGACCGTCTCCGGGAGCTGCATGTGTCA
GAGGTTTTCACCGTCATCACCGAAACGCGCGAGACGAAAGGGCCTCGTGATACGCCTATTTTTATAGGTT
AATGTCATGATAATAATGGTTTCTTAGACGTCAGGTGGCACTTTTCGGGGAAATGTGCGCGGAACCCCTA
TTTGTTTATTTTTCTAAATACATTCAAATATGTATCCGCTCATGAGACAATAACCCTGATAAATGCTTCA
ATAATATTGAAAAAGGAAGAGTATGAGTATTCAACATTTCCGTGTCGCCCTTATTCCCTTTTTTGCGGCA
TTTTGCCTTCCTGTTTTTGCTCACCCAGAAACGCTGGTGAAAGTAAAAGATGCTGAAGATCAGTTGGGTG
CACGAGTGGGTTACATCGAACTGGATCTCAACAGCGGTAAGATCCTTGAGAGTTTTCGCCCCGAAGAACG
TTTTCCAATGATGAGCACTTTTAAAGTTCTGCTATGTGGCGCGGTATTATCCCGTATTGACGCCGGGCAA
GAGCAACTCGGTCGCCGCATACACTATTCTCAGAATGACTTGGTTGAGTACTCACCAGTCACAGAAAAGC
ATCTTACGGATGGCATGACAGTAAGAGAATTATGCAGTGCTGCCATAACCATGAGTGATAACACTGCGGC
CAACTTACTTCTGACAACGATCGGAGGACCGAAGGAGCTAACCGCTTTTTTGCACAACATGGGGGATCAT
GTAACTCGCCTTGATCGTTGGGAACCGGAGCTGAATGAAGCCATACCAAACGACGAGCGTGACACCACGA
TGCCTGTAGCAATGGCAACAACGTTGCGCAAACTATTAACTGGCGAACTACTTACTCTAGCTTCCCGGCA
ACAATTAATAGACTGGATGGAGGCGGATAAAGTTGCAGGACCACTTCTGCGCTCGGCCCTTCCGGCTGGC
TGGTTTATTGCTGATAAATCTGGAGCCGGTGAGCGTGGGTCTCGCGGTATCATTGCAGCACTGGGGCCAG
ATGGTAAGCCCTCCCGTATCGTAGTTATCTACACGACGGGGAGTCAGGCAACTATGGATGAACGAAATAG
ACAGATCGCTGAGATAGGTGCCTCACTGATTAAGCATTGGTAACTGTCAGACCAAGTTTACTCATATATA
CTTTAGATTGATTTAAAACTTCATTTTTAATTTAAAAGGATCTAGGTGAAGATCCTTTTTGATAATCTCA
TGACCAAAATCCCTTAACGTGAGTTTTCGTTCCACTGAGCGTCAGACCCCGTAGAAAAGATCAAAGGATC
TTCTTGAGATCCTTTTTTTCTGCGCGTAATCTGCTGCTTGCAAACAAAAAAACCACCGCTACCAGCGGTG
GTTTGTTTGCCGGATCAAGAGCTACCAACTCTTTTTCCGAAGGTAACTGGCTTCAGCAGAGCGCAGATAC
CAAATACTGTCCTTCTAGTGTAGCCGTAGTTAGGCCACCACTTCAAGAACTCTGTAGCACCGCCTACATA
CCTCGCTCTGCTAATCCTGTTACCAGTGGCTGCTGCCAGTGGCGATAAGTCGTGTCTTACCGGGTTGGAC
TCAAGACGATAGTTACCGGATAAGGCGCAGCGGTCGGGCTGAACGGGGGGTTCGTGCACACAGCCCAGCT
TGGAGCGAACGACCTACACCGAACTGAGATACCTACAGCGTGAGCTATGAGAAAGCGCCACGCTTCCCGA
AGGGAGAAAGGCGGACAGGTATCCGGTAAGCGGCAGGGTCGGAACAGGAGAGCGCACGAGGGAGCTTCCA
GGGGGAAACGCCTGGTATCTTTATAGTCCTGTCGGGTTTCGCCACCTCTGACTTGAGCGTCGATTTTTGT
GATGCTCGTCAGGGGGGCGGAGCCTATGGAAAAACGCCAGCAACGCGGCCTTTTTACGGTTCCTGGCCTT
TTGCTGGCCTTTTGCTCACATGT
Features (pLannotate 1.2.2; 13 found; start..end, strand, type, name):
      1..141     -  repeat_region  AAV2 ITR: inverted terminal repeat of adeno-associated virus serotype 2 inverted
    590..1306    +  CDS            SYFP2: SYFP2 is a basic (constitutively fluorescent) yellow fluorescent protein published in 2006, derived from Aequorea victoria. It is reported to be a very rapidly-maturing monomer with moderate acid sensitivity.
   1346..1503    +  misc_feature   WPRE (fragment): woodchuck hepatitis virus posttranscriptional regulatory element
   1509..1589    +  misc_feature   WPRE (fragment): woodchuck hepatitis virus posttranscriptional regulatory element
   1606..1717    +  polyA_signal   bGH poly(A) signal: bovine growth hormone polyadenylation signal
   1835..1975    +  repeat_region  AAV2 ITR: inverted terminal repeat of adeno-associated virus serotype 2 inverted
   1980..2031    -  misc_feature   bom (fragment): basis of mobility region from pBR322
   2050..2430    +  rep_origin     M13 ori (sequence partly withheld): M13 bacteriophage origin of replication; arrow indicates direction of (+) strand synthesis
   2506..2555    -  misc_feature   bom (fragment): basis of mobility region from pBR322
   2657..2692    -  CDS            rop (fragment): Rop protein, which maintains plasmids at low copy number; rop
   2787..2891    +  promoter       AmpR promoter: bla
   2892..3752    +  CDS            AmpR: β-lactamase; bla; confers resistance to ampicillin, carbenicillin, and related antibiotics
   3923..4511    +  rep_origin     ori: high-copy-number ColE1/pMB1/pBR322/pUC origin of replication
