[The description below was written by a language model from this plasmid's Addgene catalogue record and pLannotate feature annotations shown in this document.]
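Description:
AiP12944 - pAAV-AiE0667m-minBG-SYFP2-WPRE3-BGHpA (alias CN2944) is an AAV transfer plasmid of about 4.6 kb, built on a pAAV backbone for packaging an enhancer-driven fluorescent reporter into recombinant adeno-associated virus. The expression cassette sits between two AAV2 inverted terminal repeats, which are the cis elements required for replication and encapsidation of the vector genome. Outside the ITRs, the bacterial backbone carries a high-copy ColE1/pUC-type origin, an ampicillin resistance gene (β-lactamase) under its own promoter, and an M13 phage origin. Short remnants of pBR322 bom and rop sequences are also present. The record lists a recombination-deficient propagation strain, consistent with the general instability of ITR repeats in bacteria.

The payload pairs the AiE0667m enhancer with a minimal beta-globin promoter (minBG) to drive SYFP2, a rapidly maturing monomeric yellow fluorescent protein derived from Aequorea victoria. The minimal promoter has little activity alone, so the strength and cell-type pattern of expression are meant to be set by the enhancer. Neither the enhancer nor minBG was annotated in the automated feature table, but the unannotated stretch between the first ITR and the SYFP2 coding sequence is where they would be expected to lie. Downstream of SYFP2, two adjacent WPRE fragments correspond to the shortened WPRE3 element, which boosts transcript stability and expression while saving packaging space. A bovine growth hormone polyadenylation signal follows. According to the record, AiE0667m was designed to direct AAV-mediated transgene expression in cortical L5_ET_Chrna6 neurons, a layer 5 extratelencephalic subtype. The construct thus serves as a reporter for labelling this population and assessing the enhancer's specificity, and it belongs to a larger suite of enhancer AAVs for genetic access to cortical cell types.
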