Addgene plasmid #224017: AiP12944 - pAAV-AiE0667m-minBG-SYFP2-WPRE3-BGHpA (Alias: CN2944)
Purpose: AiE0667m is an enhancer sequence, designed to drive AAV-mediated transgene expression incortical L5_ET_Chrna6 neurons
Depositing lab: Allen Institute for Brain Science & Jonathan Ting. Depositing organization: Allen Institute. Publication: A suite of enhancer AAVs and transgenic mouse lines for genetic access to cortical cell types. Ben-Simon Y, Hooper M, Narayan S, Daigle TL, Dwivedi D, Way SW, Oster A, Stafford DA, Mich JK, Taormina MJ, Martinez RA, Opitz-Araya X, Roth JR, Alexander JR, Allen S, Amster A, Arbuckle J, Ayala A, Baker PM, Bakken TE, Barcelli T, Barta S, Bendrick J, Bertagnolli D, Bielstein C, Bishwakarma P, Bowlus J, Boyer G, Brouner K, Casian B, Casper T, Chakka AB, Chakrabarty R, Chance RK, Chavan S, Clark M, Colbert K, Collman F, Daniel S, Departee M, DiValentin P, Donadio N, Dotson N, Egdorf T, Fliss T, Gabitto M, Garcia J, Gary A, Gasperini M, Gloe J, Goldy J, Gore BB, Graybuck L, Greisman N, Haeseleer F, Halterman C, Haradon Z, Hastings SD, Helback O, Ho W, Hockemeyer D, Huang C, Huff S, Hunker A, Johansen N, Jones D, Juneau Z, Kalmbach B, Kannan M, Khem S, Kussick E, Kutsal R, Larsen R, Lee C, Lee AY, Leibly M, Lenz GH, Li S, Liang E, Lusk N, Madigan Z, Malloy J, Malone J, McCue R, Melchor J, Mollenkopf T, Moosman S, Morin E, Newman D, Ng L, Ngo K, Omstead V, Otto S, Oyama A, Pena N, Pham T, Phillips E, Pom CA, Potekhina L, Ransford S, Ray PL, Rette D, Reynoldson C, Rimorin C, Rocha D, Ruiz A, Sanchez REA, Sawyer L, Sedeno-Cortes A, Sevigny JP, Shapovalova N, Shepard N, Shulga L, Sigler AR, Siverts L, Soliman S, Somasundaram S, Staats B, Stewart K, Szelenyi E, Tieu M, Trader C, Tran A, van Velthoven CTJ, Walker M, Wang Y, Weed N, Wirthlin M, Wood T, Wynalda B, Yao Z, Zhou T, Ariza J, Dee N, Reding M, Ronellenfitch K, Mufti S, Sunkin SM, Smith KA, Esposito L, Waters J, Thyagarajan B, Yao S, Lein ES, Zeng H, Levi BP, Ngai J, Ting JT, Tasic B. Cell. 2025 May 16:S0092-8674(25)00513-6. doi: 10.1016/j.cell.2025.05.002. PubMed 40403729.
Backbone
  Vector backbone: pAAV
  Vector type: AAV
Growth in bacteria
  Bacterial resistance: Ampicillin, 100 μg/mL
  Growth temperature: 30°C
  Growth strain: NEB Stable
  Copy number: High Copy
Gene/Insert
  Gene/Insert name: SYFP2
  Species: Synthetic
  Mutation: NA
  Promoter: minBG
  Cloning method: Other
Terms and licenses: Academic/Nonprofit Terms; Industry Terms: Not Available to Industry
Depositor comments: Cloning Method: RE Cloning
How to cite: AiP12944 - pAAV-AiE0667m-minBG-SYFP2-WPRE3-BGHpA (Alias: CN2944) was a gift from Allen Institute for Brain Science & Jonathan Ting (Addgene plasmid # 224017 ; http://n2t.net/addgene:224017 ; RRID:Addgene_224017)
